>Addgene plasmid #149270 | pcDNA3-sACE2v2-8his | addgene full sequence | sequence record 298417 | Addgene NGS Result
TCTAGAGGGCCCGTTTAAACCCGCTGATCAGCCTCGACTGTGCCTTCTAGTTGCCAGCCATCTGTTGTTT
GCCCCTCCCCCGTGCCTTCCTTGACCCTGGAAGGTGCCACTCCCACTGTCCTTTCCTAATAAAATGAGGA
AATTGCATCGCATTGTCTGAGTAGGTGTCATTCTATTCTGGGGGGTGGGGTGGGGCAGGACAGCAAGGGG
GAGGATTGGGAAGACAATAGCAGGCATGCTGGGGATGCGGTGGGCTCTATGGCTTCTGAGGCGGAAAGAA
CCAGCTGGGGCTCTAGGGGGTATCCCC
[124 nt withheld, positions 308-431]
C
[91 nt withheld, positions 433-523]
A
[49 nt withheld, positions 525-573]
CCTTTGACGTTGGAGTCCACGTTCTTT
[37 nt withheld, positions 601-637]
ACCCTATCTCGGTCTATTCTTTTGATTTATAAGGGATTTTGCCGATTTCGGCCTATTGGTTAAAAAATGA
GCTGATTTAACAAAAATTTAACGCGAATTAATTCTGTGGAATGTGTGTCAGTTAGGGTGTGGAAAGTCCC
CAGGCTCCCCAGCAGGCAGAAGTATGCAAAGCATGCATCTCAATTAGTCAGCAACCAGGTGTGGAAAGTC
CCCAGGCTCCCCAGCAGGCAGAAGTATGCAAAGCATGCATCTCAATTAGTCAGCAACCATAGTCCCGCCC
CTAACTCCGCCCATCCCGCCCCTAACTCCGCCCAGTTCCGCCCATTCTCCGCCCCATGGCTGACTAATTT
TTTTTATTTATGCAGAGGCCGAGGCCGCCTCTGCCTCTGAGCTATTCCAGAAGTAGTGAGGAGGCTTTTT
TGGAGGCCTAGGCTTTTGCAAAAAGCTCCCGGGAGCTTGTATATCCATTTTCGGATCTGATCAAGAGACA
GGATGAGGATCGTTTCGCATGATTGAACAAGATGGATTGCACGCAGGTTCTCCGGCCGCTTGGGTGGAGA
GGCTATTCGGCTATGACTGGGCACAACAGACAATCGGCTGCTCTGATGCCGCCGTGTTCCGGCTGTCAGC
GCAGGGGCGCCCGGTTCTTTTTGTCAAGACCGACCTGTCCGGTGCCCTGAATGAACTGCAGGACGAGGCA
GCGCGGCTATCGTGGCTGGCCACGACGGGCGTTCCTTGCGCAGCTGTGCTCGACGTTGTCACTGAAGCGG
GAAGGGACTGGCTGCTATTGGGCGAAGTGCCGGGGCAGGATCTCCTGTCATCTCACCTTGCTCCTGCCGA
GAAAGTATCCATCATGGCTGATGCAATGCGGCGGCTGCATACGCTTGATCCGGCTACCTGCCCATTCGAC
CACCAAGCGAAACATCGCATCGAGCGAGCACGTACTCGGATGGAAGCCGGTCTTGTCGATCAGGATGATC
TGGACGAAGAGCATCAGGGGCTCGCGCCAGCCGAACTGTTCGCCAGGCTCAAGGCGCGCATGCCCGACGG
CGAGGATCTCGTCGTGACCCATGGCGATGCCTGCTTGCCGAATATCATGGTGGAAAATGGCCGCTTTTCT
GGATTCATCGACTGTGGCCGGCTGGGTGTGGCGGACCGCTATCAGGACATAGCGTTGGCTACCCGTGATA
TTGCTGAAGAGCTTGGCGGCGAATGGGCTGACCGCTTCCTCGTGCTTTACGGTATCGCCGCTCCCGATTC
GCAGCGCATCGCCTTCTATCGCCTTCTTGACGAGTTCTTCTGAGCGGGACTCTGGGGTTCGAAATGACCG
ACCAAGCGACGCCCAACCTGCCATCACGAGATTTCGATTCCACCGCCGCCTTCTATGAAAGGTTGGGCTT
CGGAATCGTTTTCCGGGACGCCGGCTGGATGATCCTCCAGCGCGGGGATCTCATGCTGGAGTTCTTCGCC
CACCCCAACTTGTTTATTGCAGCTTATAATGGTTACAAATAAAGCAATAGCATCACAAATTTCACAAATA
AAGCATTTTTTTCACTGCATTCTAGTTGTGGTTTGTCCAAACTCATCAATGTATCTTATCATGTCTGTAT
ACCGTCGACCTCTAGCTAGAGCTTGGCGTAATCATGGTCATAGCTGTTTCCTGTGTGAAATTGTTATCCG
CTCACAATTCCACACAACATACGAGCCGGAAGCATAAAGTGTAAAGCCTGGGGTGCCTAATGAGTGAGCT
AACTCACATTAATTGCGTTGCGCTCACTGCCCGCTTTCCAGTCGGGAAACCTGTCGTGCCAGCTGCATTA
ATGAATCGGCCAACGCGCGGGGAGAGGCGGTTTGCGTATTGGGCGCTCTTCCGCTTCCTCGCTCACTGAC
TCGCTGCGCTCGGTCGTTCGGCTGCGGCGAGCGGTATCAGCTCACTCAAAGGCGGTAATACGGTTATCCA
CAGAATCAGGGGATAACGCAGGAAAGAACATGTGAGCAAAAGGCCAGCAAAAGGCCAGGAACCGTAAAAA
GGCCGCGTTGCTGGCGTTTTTCCATAGGCTCCGCCCCCCTGACGAGCATCACAAAAATCGACGCTCAAGT
CAGAGGTGGCGAAACCCGACAGGACTATAAAGATACCAGGCGTTTCCCCCTGGAAGCTCCCTCGTGCGCT
CTCCTGTTCCGACCCTGCCGCTTACCGGATACCTGTCCGCCTTTCTCCCTTCGGGAAGCGTGGCGCTTTC
TCATAGCTCACGCTGTAGGTATCTCAGTTCGGTGTAGGTCGTTCGCTCCAAGCTGGGCTGTGTGCACGAA
CCCCCCGTTCAGCCCGACCGCTGCGCCTTATCCGGTAACTATCGTCTTGAGTCCAACCCGGTAAGACACG
ACTTATCGCCACTGGCAGCAGCCACTGGTAACAGGATTAGCAGAGCGAGGTATGTAGGCGGTGCTACAGA
GTTCTTGAAGTGGTGGCCTAACTACGGCTACACTAGAAGAACAGTATTTGGTATCTGCGCTCTGCTGAAG
CCAGTTACCTTCGGAAAAAGAGTTGGTAGCTCTTGATCCGGCAAACAAACCACCGCTGGTAGCGGTGGTT
TTTTTGTTTGCAAGCAGCAGATTACGCGCAGAAAAAAAGGATCTCAAGAAGATCCTTTGATCTTTTCTAC
GGGGTCTGACGCTCAGTGGAACGAAAACTCACGTTAAGGGATTTTGGTCATGAGATTATCAAAAAGGATC
TTCACCTAGATCCTTTTAAATTAAAAATGAAGTTTTAAATCAATCTAAAGTATATATGAGTAAACTTGGT
CTGACAGTTACCAATGCTTAATCAGTGAGGCACCTATCTCAGCGATCTGTCTATTTCGTTCATCCATAGT
TGCCTGACTCCCCGTCGTGTAGATAACTACGATACGGGAGGGCTTACCATCTGGCCCCAGTGCTGCAATG
ATACCGCGAGACCCACGCTCACCGGCTCCAGATTTATCAGCAATAAACCAGCCAGCCGGAAGGGCCGAGC
GCAGAAGTGGTCCTGCAACTTTATCCGCCTCCATCCAGTCTATTAATTGTTGCCGGGAAGCTAGAGTAAG
TAGTTCGCCAGTTAATAGTTTGCGCAACGTTGTTGCCATTGCTACAGGCATCGTGGTGTCACGCTCGTCG
TTTGGTATGGCTTCATTCAGCTCCGGTTCCCAACGATCAAGGCGAGTTACATGATCCCCCATGTTGTGCA
AAAAAGCGGTTAGCTCCTTCGGTCCTCCGATCGTTGTCAGAAGTAAGTTGGCCGCAGTGTTATCACTCAT
GGTTATGGCAGCACTGCATAATTCTCTTACTGTCATGCCATCCGTAAGATGCTTTTCTGTGACTGGTGAG
TACTCAACCAAGTCATTCTGAGAATAGTGTATGCGGCGACCGAGTTGCTCTTGCCCGGCGTCAATACGGG
ATAATACCGCGCCACATAGCAGAACTTTAAAAGTGCTCATCATTGGAAAACGTTCTTCGGGGCGAAAACT
CTCAAGGATCTTACCGCTGTTGAGATCCAGTTCGATGTAACCCACTCGTGCACCCAACTGATCTTCAGCA
TCTTTTACTTTCACCAGCGTTTCTGGGTGAGCAAAAACAGGAAGGCAAAATGCCGCAAAAAAGGGAATAA
GGGCGACACGGAAATGTTGAATACTCATACTCTTCCTTTTTCAATATTATTGAAGCATTTATCAGGGTTA
TTGTCTCATGAGCGGATACATATTTGAATGTATTTAGAAAAATAAACAAATAGGGGTTCCGCGCACATTT
CCCCGAAAAGTGCCACCTGACGTCGACGGATCGGGAGATCTCCCGATCCCCTATGGTGCACTCTCAGTAC
AATCTGCTCTGATGCCGCATAGTTAAGCCAGTATCTGCTCCCTGCTTGTGTGTTGGAGGTCGCTGAGTAG
TGCGCGAGCAAAATTTAAGCTACAACAAGGCAAGGCTTGACCGACAATTGCATGAAGAATCTGCTTAGGG
TTAGGCGTTTTGCGCTGCTTCGCGATGTACGGGCCAGATATACGCGTTGACATTGATTATTGACTAGTTA
TTAATAGTAATCAATTACGGGGTCATTAGTTCATAGCCCATATATGGAGTTCCGCGTTACATAACTTACG
GTAAATGGCCCGCCTGGCTGACCGCCCAACGACCCCCGCCCATTGACGTCAATAATGACGTATGTTCCCA
TAGTAACGCCAATAGGGACTTTCCATTGACGTCAATGGGTGGAGTATTTACGGTAAACTGCCCACTTGGC
AGTACATCAAGTGTATCATATGCCAAGTACGCCCCCTATTGACGTCAATGACGGTAAATGGCCCGCCTGG
CATTATGCCCAGTACATGACCTTATGGGACTTTCCTACTTGGCAGTACATCTACGTATTAGTCATCGCTA
TTACCATGGTGATGCGGTTTTGGCAGTACATCAATGGGCGTGGATAGCGGTTTGACTCACGGGGATTTCC
AAGTCTCCACCCCATTGACGTCAATGGGAGTTTGTTTTGGCACCAAAATCAACGGGACTTTCCAAAATGT
CGTAACAACTCCGCCCCATTGACGCAAATGGGCGGTAGGCGTGTACGGTGGGAGGTCTATATAAGCAGAG
CTCTCTGGCTAACTAGAGAACCCACTGCTTACTGGCTTATCGAAATTAATACGACTCACTATAGGGAGAC
CCAAGCTGGCTAGCGCCACCATGTCAAGCTCTTCCTGGCTCCTTCTCAGCCTTGTTGCTGTAACTGCTGC
TCAGTCCACCATTGAGGAACAGGCCAAGTACTTTTTGGACAAGTTTAACCACGAAGCCGAAGACCTGTTC
TATCAAAGTTCACTTGCTTCTTGGAATTATAACACCAATATTACTGAAGAGAATGTCCAAAACATGAATA
ATGCTGGGGACAAATGGTCTGCCTTTTTAAAGGAACAGTCCACAACTGCCCAAATGTATCCACTACAAGA
AATTCAGAATCTCACAGTCAAGCTTCAGCTGCAGGCTCTTCAGCAAAATGGGTCTTCAGTGCTCTCAGAA
GACAAGAGCAAACGGTTGAACACAATTCTAAATACAATGAGCACCATCTACAGTACTGGAAAAGTTTGTA
ACCCAGATAATCCACAAGAATGCTTATTACTTGAACCAGGTTTGAATGAAATAATGGCAAACAGTTTAGA
CTACAATGAGAGGCTCTGGGCTTGGGAAAGCTGGAGATCTGAGGTCGGCAAGCAGCTGAGGCCATTATAT
GAAGAGTATGTGGTCTTGAAAAATGAGATGGCAAGAGCAAATCATTATGAGGACTATGGGGATTATTGGA
GAGGAGACTATGAAGTAAATGGGGTAGATGGCTATGACTACAGCCGCGGCCAGTTGATTGAAGATGTGGA
ACATACCTTTGAAGAGATTAAACCATTATATGAACATCTTCATGCCTATGTGAGGGCAAAGTTGATGAAT
GCCTATCCTTCCTATATCAGTCCAATTGGATGCCTCCCTGCTCATTTGCTTGGTGATATGTGGGGTAGAT
TTTGGACAAATCTGTACTCTTTGACAGTTCCCTTTGGACAGAAACCAAACATAGATGTTACTGATGCAAT
GGTGGACCAGGCCTGGGATGCACAGAGAATATTCAAGGAGGCCGAGAAGTTCTTTGTATCTGTTGGTCTT
CCTAATATGACTCAAGGATTCTGGGAATATTCCATGCTAACGGACCCAGGAAATGTTCAGAAAGCAGTCT
GCCATCCCACAGCTTGGGACCTGGGGAAGGGCGACTTCAGGATTCTTATGTGCACAAAGGTGACAATGGA
CGACTTCCTGACAGCTCATCATGAGATGGGGCATATCCAGTATGATATGGCATATCTTGCACAACCTTTT
CTGCTAAGAAATGGAGCTAATGAAGGATTCCATGAAGCTGTTGGGGAAATCATGTCACTTTCTGCAGCCA
CACCTAAGCATTTAAAATCCATTGGTCTTCTGTCACCCGATTTTCAAGAAGACAATGAAACAGAAATAAA
CTTCCTGCTCAAACAAGCACTCACGATTGTTGGGACTCTGCCATTTACTTACATGTTAGAGAAGTGGAGG
TGGATGGTCTTTAAAGGGGAAATTCCCAAAGACCAGTGGATGAAAAAGTGGTGGGAGATGAAGCGAGAGA
TAGTTGGGGTGGTGGAACCTGTGCCCCATGATGAAACATACTGTGACCCCGCATCTCTGTTCCATGTTTC
TAATGATTACTCATTCATTCGATATTACACAAGGACCCTTTACCAATTCCAGTTTCAAGAAGCACTTTGT
CAAGCAGCTAAACATGAAGGCCCTCTGCACAAATGTGACATCTCAAACTCTACAGAAGCTGGACAGAAAC
TGTTCAATATGCTGAGGCTTGGAAAATCAGAACCCTGGACCCTAGCATTGGAAAATGTTGTAGGAGCAAA
GAACATGAATGTAAGGCCACTGCTCAACTACTTTGAGCCCTTATTTACCTGGCTGAAAGACCAGAACAAG
AATTCTTTTGTGGGATGGAGTACCGACTGGAGTCCATATGCAGACGGATCCGGTCACCATCACCACCACC
ATCATCATTGATAACTCGAG
Features (pLannotate 1.2.2; 21 found; start..end, strand, type, name):
     38..262     +  polyA_signal   bGH poly(A) signal: bovine growth hormone polyadenylation signal
    266..287     +  promoter       SV40 promoter (fragment): SV40 enhancer and early promoter
    308..736     +  rep_origin     f1 ori (sequence partly withheld): f1 bacteriophage origin of replication; arrow indicates direction of (+) strand synthesis
    750..1079    +  promoter       SV40 promoter: SV40 enhancer and early promoter
   1146..1937    +  CDS            neo: KKA2_KLEPN - Also known as kan, nptII. Experimental evidence at protein level: Swiss-Prot protein existence level 1. Resistance to kanamycin, neomycin, paromomycin, ribostamycin, butirosin and gentamicin B. From Klebsiella pneumoniae.
   1961..2119    +  CDS            ble (fragment): BLE_KLEPN - Experimental evidence at protein level: Swiss-Prot protein existence level 1. Binding protein with a strong affinity to the bleomycin family of antibiotics. Binds to CL990; an antimitotic-antibiotic compound. From Klebsiella pneumoniae.
   2114..2235    +  polyA_signal   SV40 poly(A) signal: SV40 polyadenylation signal
   2308..2324    -  protein_bind   lac operator: The lac repressor binds to the lac operator to inhibit transcription in E. coli. This inhibition can be relieved by adding lactose or isopropyl-β-D-thiogalactopyranoside (IPTG). lac repressor encoded by lacI
   2332..2362    -  promoter       lac promoter: promoter for the E. coli lac operon
   2377..2398    -  protein_bind   CAP binding site: CAP binding activates transcription in the presence of cAMP. E. coli catabolite activator protein
   2411..2503    -  CDS            lacI (fragment): lac repressor; lacI; The lac repressor binds to the lac operator to inhibit transcription in E. coli. This inhibition can be relieved by adding lactose or isopropyl-β-D-thiogalactopyranoside (IPTG).
   2686..3274    -  rep_origin     ori: high-copy-number ColE1/pMB1/pBR322/pUC origin of replication
   3445..4305    -  CDS            AmpR: β-lactamase; bla; confers resistance to ampicillin, carbenicillin, and related antibiotics
   4306..4410    -  promoter       AmpR promoter: bla
   4469..4521    -  misc_feature   bom (fragment): basis of mobility region from pBR322
   4676..5055    +  enhancer       CMV enhancer: human cytomegalovirus immediate early enhancer
   5056..5259    +  promoter       CMV promoter: human cytomegalovirus (CMV) immediate early promoter
   5255..5288    +  LTR            5' LTR (truncated) (fragment): truncated 5' long terminal repeat (LTR) from HIV-1
   5304..5322    +  promoter       T7 promoter: promoter for bacteriophage T7 RNA polymerase
   5348..7198    +  CDS            ACE2 (fragment): ACE2_HUMAN - Experimental evidence at protein level: Swiss-Prot protein existence level 1. [Isoform 2]: (Microbial infection) Non-functional as a receptor for human coronavirus SARS-CoV-2. From Homo sapiens (Human).
   7201..7221    +  CDS            10xHis (fragment): 10xHis affinity tag
