[The description below was written by a language model from this plasmid's Addgene catalogue record and pLannotate feature annotations shown in this document.]
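Description:
pcDNA3-sACE2v2-8his is a mammalian expression plasmid built on the Invitrogen pcDNA3.1(+) backbone, about 7.2 kb in total. It produces a soluble, engineered form of human angiotensin-converting enzyme 2 (ACE2). The insert, cloned between NheI and XhoI sites that both remain intact, encodes the extracellular protease domain (residues M1 to D615). Because the native N-terminus is retained and the membrane-anchoring region is removed, the protein is expected to be secreted. Four substitutions (T27Y, L79T, N330Y and A386L) define the "v2" high-affinity variant. According to the associated publication, this variant came from work to optimize ACE2 binding to the SARS-CoV-2 spike protein. A short GSG linker and an eight-histidine tag follow the C-terminus for metal-affinity purification and detection; the automated annotation labels this tag as a partial 10xHis feature.

Transcription is driven by the human CMV immediate-early enhancer and promoter and terminated by the bovine growth hormone polyadenylation signal. A T7 promoter sits just upstream of the coding sequence and could support in vitro transcription. A separate cassette (SV40 early promoter, neomycin phosphotransferase, SV40 poly(A)) allows G418 selection of stably transfected cells. In E. coli the plasmid replicates at high copy from a ColE1/pUC-type origin and is selected with ampicillin through β-lactamase. An f1 origin is also present. The short ble, lacI, bom and HIV-1 LTR fragments in the feature table are probably backbone remnants or annotation matches rather than functional elements. The construct is suited to expressing and purifying the soluble ACE2 variant for spike-binding and related studies.
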