Addgene plasmid #149270: pcDNA3-sACE2v2-8his
Purpose: Mammalian expression plasmid for his-tagged sACE2 high affinity variant 2
Depositing lab: Erik Procko. Depositing organization: University of Illinois at Urbana-Champaign. Publication: Engineering human ACE2 to optimize binding to the spike protein of SARS coronavirus 2. Chan KK, Dorosky D, Sharma P, Abbasi SA, Dye JM, Kranz DM, Herbert AS, Procko E. Science. 2020 Sep 4;369(6508):1261-1265. doi: 10.1126/science.abc0870. Epub 2020 Aug 4. PubMed 32753553.
Backbone
  Vector backbone: pcDNA3.1(+)
  Backbone manufacturer: Invitrogen
  Backbone size w/o insert (bp): 5332
  Total vector size (bp): 7234
  Vector type: Mammalian Expression
  Selectable markers: Neomycin (select with G418)
Growth in bacteria
  Bacterial resistance: Ampicillin, 100 μg/mL
  Growth temperature: 37°C
  Growth strain: DH5alpha
  Copy number: High Copy
Gene/Insert
  Gene/Insert name: Angiotensin-converting enzyme 2 (alt names: ACE2; peptidyl-dipeptidase A)
  Species: H. sapiens (human)
  Insert size (bp): 1902
  Mutation: Extracellular, soluble protease domain (a.a. M1-D615) with mutations T27Y, L79T, N330Y, A386L
  GenBank ID: NM_021804.1
  Entrez Gene: ACE2 (a.k.a. ACEH)
  Promoter: CMV
  Tag / fusion protein: Short GSG linker and 8his tag (C terminal on insert)
  Cloning method: Restriction Enzyme; 5′ cloning site NheI (not destroyed); 3′ cloning site XhoI (not destroyed)
  Sequencing primers: 5′ CMV-fwd; 3′ BGH-rev
Terms and licenses: Academic/Nonprofit Terms; Industry Terms: Not Available to Industry
Depositor comments: Please visit https://www.biorxiv.org/content/10.1101/2020.03.16.994236v1 for BioRxiv preprint.
How to cite: pcDNA3-sACE2v2-8his was a gift from Erik Procko (Addgene plasmid # 149270 ; http://n2t.net/addgene:149270 ; RRID:Addgene_149270)
